Addgene plasmid #129899: pRDAX-214 N-Tag miRFP670[2] L32 FRB EGFP
Purpose: PPI (BiFC/TriFC) assay vector
Depositing lab: Gary Lewin. Depositing organization: Max-Delbrueck-Centrum fuer Molekulare Medizin (MDC).
Backbone
  Vector backbone: custom built
  Vector type: Mammalian Expression
Growth in bacteria
  Bacterial resistance: Ampicillin, 100 μg/mL
  Growth temperature: 37°C
  Growth strain: DH5alpha
  Copy number: High Copy
Gene/Insert
  Gene/Insert name: FRB
  Species: M. musculus (mouse)
  Cloning method: Restriction Enzyme; 5′ cloning site unknown (unknown if destroyed); 3′ cloning site unknown (unknown if destroyed)
Terms and licenses: Academic/Nonprofit Terms; Industry Terms: Not Available to Industry
How to cite: pRDAX-214 N-Tag miRFP670[2] L32 FRB EGFP was a gift from Gary Lewin (Addgene plasmid # 129899 ; http://n2t.net/addgene:129899 ; RRID:Addgene_129899)
