[The description below was written by a language model from this plasmid's Addgene catalogue record and pLannotate feature annotations shown in this document.]
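Description:
pRDAX-214 N-Tag miRFP670[2] L32 FRB EGFP is a custom-built mammalian expression plasmid of about 6.8 kb, designed as a vector for protein–protein interaction assays based on bimolecular or trimolecular fluorescence complementation (BiFC/TriFC). It is propagated in E. coli as a high-copy plasmid through a ColE1/pUC-type origin and is selected with ampicillin via the β-lactamase gene and its native promoter. No mammalian selection marker is annotated.

The expression cassette is driven by the human CMV immediate-early enhancer and promoter, followed by a chimeric β-globin/immunoglobulin intron that promotes efficient processing of the transcript. The first open reading frame begins with a partial miRFP670-type near-infrared fluorescent protein. This matches the "miRFP670[2]" split fragment in the name, placed as an N-terminal tag. A gap of roughly 100 nt separates it from the FRB coding sequence, presumably the "L32" linker, although the record does not annotate that segment. FRB is the FKBP–rapamycin binding domain. The catalogue lists it as mouse, whereas the automated annotation matches it to the human FRAP domain.

Downstream, an EMCV IRES drives translation of EGFP from the same transcript, giving an independent green marker of transfection and expression level. A second chimeric intron, a WPRE and the bGH polyadenylation signal complete the unit, with rabbit β-globin sequence and its poly(A) signal further downstream.

The split fragment is expected to be non-fluorescent alone and to regain biliverdin-dependent near-infrared fluorescence when brought close to its complementary fragment. The FRB fusion would therefore suit use as a rapamycin-inducible control partner for an FKBP fusion, although the record does not name the partner construct.
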