Features (pLannotate 1.2.2; 17 found; start..end, strand, type, name):
    155..532     +  enhancer       CMV enhancer: human cytomegalovirus immediate early enhancer
    534..733     +  promoter       CMV promoter: human cytomegalovirus (CMV) immediate early promoter
    872..1004    +  intron         chimeric intron: chimera between introns from human β-globin and immunoglobulin heavy chain genes
   1031..1609    +  CDS            emiRFP670 (fragment): emiRFP670 is a basic (constitutively fluorescent) near ir fluorescent protein published in 2020, derived from Rhodopseudomonas palustris. It has low acid sensitivity. It requires the cofactor biliverdin for fluorescence.
   1712..1987    +  CDS            FRB: FKBP-rapamycin binding domain of human FRAP
   2004..2590    +  misc_feature   IRES2: internal ribosome entry site (IRES) of the encephalomyocarditis virus (EMCV)
   2591..3310    +  CDS            EGFP: the original enhanced GFP (Yang et al., 1996) mammalian codon-optimized
   3356..3488    +  intron         chimeric intron: chimera between introns from human β-globin and immunoglobulin heavy chain genes
   3497..4085    +  misc_feature   WPRE: woodchuck hepatitis virus posttranscriptional regulatory element
   4089..4105    +  misc_feature   MCS (fragment): pUC18/19 multiple cloning site
   4118..4229    +  polyA_signal   bGH poly(A) signal: bovine growth hormone polyadenylation signal
   4325..4343    -  promoter       T3 promoter: promoter for bacteriophage T3 RNA polymerase
   4402..4476    +  CDS            HBB (fragment): HBB_PONPY - Experimental evidence at transcript level: Swiss-Prot protein existence level 2. Involved in oxygen transport from the lung to the various peripheral tissues. From Pongo pygmaeus (Bornean orangutan).
   4547..4602    +  polyA_signal   β-globin poly(A) signal: rabbit β-globin polyadenylation signal (Gil and Proudfoot, 1987)
   4981..5569    -  rep_origin     ori: high-copy-number ColE1/pMB1/pBR322/pUC origin of replication
   5740..6600    -  CDS            AmpR: β-lactamase; bla; confers resistance to ampicillin, carbenicillin, and related antibiotics
   6601..6705    -  promoter       AmpR promoter: bla
>Addgene plasmid #129899 | pRDAX-214 N-Tag miRFP670[2] L32 FRB EGFP | depositor full sequence | sequence record 249277 | Full Sequence
GCCTGCCTCCAGGCCTCAATATTGGCCATTAGCCATATTATTCATTGGTTATATAGCATAAATCAATATT
GGCTATTGGCCATTGCATACGTTGTATCTATATCATAATATGTACATTTATATTGGCTCATGTCCAATAT
GACCGCCATGTTGGCATTGATTATTGACTAGTTATTAATAGTAATCAATTACGGGGTCATTAGTTCATAG
CCCATATATGGAGTTCCGCGTTACATAACTTACGGTAAATGGCCCGCCTGGCTGACCGCCCAACGACCCC
CGCCCATTGACGTCAATAATGACGTATGTTCCCATAGTAACGCCAATAGGGACTTTCCATTGACGTCAAT
GGGTGGAGTATTTACGGTAAACTGCCCACTTGGCAGTACATCAAGTGTATCATATGCCAAGTCCGCCCCC
TATTGACGTCAATGACGGTAAATGGCCCGCCTGGCATTATGCCCAGTACATGACCTTACGGGACTTTCCT
ACTTGGCAGTACATCTACGTATTAGTCATCGCTATTACCATGGTGATGCGGTTTTGGCAGTACACCAATG
GGCGTGGATAGCGGTTTGACTCACGGGGATTTCCAAGTCTCCACCCCATTGACGTCAATGGGAGTTTGTT
TTGGCACCAAAATCAACGGGACTTTCCAAAATGTCGTAATAACCCCGCCCCGTTGACGCAAATGGGCGGT
AGGCGTGTACGGTGGGAGGTCTATATAAGCAGAGCTCGTTTAGTGAACCGTCAGATCACTAGAAGCTTTA
TTGCGGTAGTTTATCACAGTTAAATTGCTAACGCAGTCAGTGCTTCTGACACAACAGTCTCGAACTTAAG
CTGCAGAAGTTGGTCGTGAGGCACTGGGCAGGTAAGTATCAAGGTTACAAGACAGGTTTAAGGAGACCAA
TAGAAACTGGGCTTGTCGAGACAGAGAAGACTCTTGCGTTTCTGATAGGCACCTATTGGTCTTACTGACA
TCCACTTTGCCTTTCTCTCCACAGGTGTCCACTCCCAGGCCACCATGGGCAGAGCGGGACCCAGTATCGA
CCTGTCTGGGACACTCGCACCAGCACTGGAGCGCATAAGAACTGCTGGATCACTGAGGGCCCTCTGTGAC
GACACAGTCTTGCTCTTTCAGCAATGTACGGGCTATGATCGAGTGATGGTGTACCGATTCGACGAACAGG
GTCATGGTCTGGTCTTTTCCGAGTGTCACGTGCCTGGCCTGGAGAGCTACTTTGGCAACCGCTATCCCTC
TTCTACCGTACCCCAGATGGCCAGGCAACTTTACGTCCGGCAACGGGTCAGAGTGCTGGTGGATGTGACC
TACCAGCCTGTGCCACTCGAACCTCGGCTGAGCCCACTCACTGGACGGGATCTGGACATGAGCGGCTGCT
TCCTGAGGTCCATGTCACCTTGCCATCTGCAGTTCTTGAAGGACATGGGCGTTCGAGCCACACTCGCAGT
CTCACTGGTTGTAGGCGGGAAACTGTGGGGTCTTGTGGTGTGTCACCACTACCTTCCCAGGTTCATCCGG
TTCGAGTTGAGAGCCATCTGCAAACGTTTGGCCGAGAGAATAGCCACCCGCATTACTGCTCTGGAATCCG
ACGTGGGTGGCGGAGGGAGCGAAGGCGGCGGATCCGGAGGGCCTGGCTCTGGCGGAGAGGGGAGCGCTGG
AGGCGGGTCAGCCGGTGGTGGGAGTGTGGCCATCCTCTGGCATGAGATGTGGCATGAAGGCCTGGAAGAG
GCATCTCGTTTGTACTTTGGGGAAAGGAACGTGAAAGGCATGTTTGAGGTGCTGGAGCCCTTGCATGCTA
TGATGGAACGGGGCCCCCAGACTCTGAAGGAAACATCCTTTAATCAGGCCTATGGTCGAGATTTAATGGA
GGCCCAAGAGTGGTGCAGGAAGTACATGAAATCAGGGAATGTCAAGGACCTCACCCAAGCCTGGGACCTC
TATTATCATGTGTTCCGACGAATCTCATAAGAATTCAGATCCGCCCCTCTCCCTCCCCCCCCCCTAACGT
TACTGGCCGAAGCCGCTTGGAATAAGGCCGGTGTGCGTTTGTCTATATGTTATTTTCCACCATATTGCCG
TCTTTTGGCAATGTGAGGGCCCGGAAACCTGGCCCTGTCTTCTTGACGAGCATTCCTAGGGGTCTTTCCC
CTCTCGCCAAAGGAATGCAAGGTCTGTTGAATGTCGTGAAGGAAGCAGTTCCTCTGGTAGCTTCTTGAAG
ACAAACAACGTCTGTAGCGACCCTTTGCAGGCAGCGGAACCCCCCACCTGGCGACAGGTGCCTCTGCGGC
CAAAAGCCACGTGTATAAGATACACCTGCAAAGGCGGCACAACCCCAGTGCCACGTTGTGAGTTGGATAG
TTGTGGAAAGAGTCAAATGGCTCTCCTCAAGCGTATTCAACAAGGGGCTGAAGGATGCCCAGAAGGTACC
CCATTGTATGGGATCTGATCTGGGGCCTCGGTACACATGCTTTACATGTGTTTAGTCGAGGTTAAAAAAA
CGTCTAGGCCCCCCGAACCACGGGGACGTGGTTTTCCTTTGAAAAACACGATGATAATATGGCCACAACC
ATGGTGAGCAAGGGCGAGGAGCTGTTCACCGGGGTGGTGCCCATCCTGGTCGAGCTGGACGGCGACGTAA
ACGGCCACAAGTTCAGCGTGTCCGGCGAGGGCGAGGGCGATGCCACCTACGGCAAGCTGACCCTGAAGTT
CATCTGCACCACCGGCAAGCTGCCCGTGCCCTGGCCCACCCTCGTGACCACCCTGACCTACGGCGTGCAG
TGCTTCAGCCGCTACCCCGACCACATGAAGCAGCACGACTTCTTCAAGTCCGCCATGCCCGAAGGCTACG
TCCAGGAGCGCACCATCTTCTTCAAGGACGACGGCAACTACAAGACCCGCGCCGAGGTGAAGTTCGAGGG
CGACACCCTGGTGAACCGCATCGAGCTGAAGGGCATCGACTTCAAGGAGGACGGCAACATCCTGGGGCAC
AAGCTGGAGTACAACTACAACAGCCACAACGTCTATATCATGGCCGACAAGCAGAAGAACGGCATCAAGG
TGAACTTCAAGATCCGCCACAACATCGAGGACGGCAGCGTGCAGCTCGCCGACCACTACCAGCAGAACAC
CCCCATCGGCGACGGCCCCGTGCTGCTGCCCGACAACCACTACCTGAGCACCCAGTCCGCCCTGAGCAAA
GACCCCAACGAGAAGCGCGATCACATGGTCCTGCTGGAGTTCGTGACCGCCGCCGGGATCACTCTCGGCA
TGGACGAGCTGTACAAGTAAACCGGTGCTCGAGGTACCGATGAATAGCTAAGGTCGAGGCCGCAGGTAAG
TATCAAGGTTACAAGACAGGTTTAAGGAGACCAATAGAAACTGGGCTTGTCGAGACAGAGAAGACTCTTG
CGTTTCTGATAGGCACCTATTGGTCTTACTGACATCCACTTTGCCTTTCTCTCCACAGGTGTCGACAATC
AACCTCTGGATTACAAAATTTGTGAAAGATTGACTGGTATTCTTAACTATGTTGCTCCTTTTACGCTATG
TGGATACGCTGCTTTAATGCCTTTGTATCATGCTATTGCTTCCCGTATGGCTTTCATTTTCTCCTCCTTG
TATAAATCCTGGTTGCTGTCTCTTTATGAGGAGTTGTGGCCCGTTGTCAGGCAACGTGGCGTGGTGTGCA
CTGTGTTTGCTGACGCAACCCCCACTGGTTGGGGCATTGCCACCACCTGTCAGCTCCTTTCCGGGACTTT
CGCTTTCCCCCTCCCTATTGCCACGGCGGAACTCATCGCCGCCTGCCTTGCCCGCTGCTGGACAGGGGCT
CGGCTGTTGGGCACTGACAATTCCGTGGTGTTGTCGGGGAAGCTGACGTCCTTTCCATGGCTGCTCGCCT
GTGTTGCCACCTGGATTCTGCGCGGGACGTCCTTCTGCTACGTCCCTTCGGCCCTCAATCCAGCGGACCT
TCCTTCCCGCGGCCTGCTGCCGGCTCTGCGGCCTCTTCCGCGTCTTCGCCTTCGCCCTCAGACGAGTCGG
ATCTCCCTTTGGGCCGCCTCCCCGCCTGGAATTCGAGCTCGGTACGATCAGCCTCGACTGTGCCTTCTAG
TTGCCAGCCATCTGTTGTTTGCCCCTCCCCCGTGCCTTCCTTGACCCTGGAAGGTGCCACTCCCACTGTC
CTTTCCTAATAAAATGAGGAAATTGCATCGCATTGTCTGAGTAGGTGTCATTCTATTCTGGGGGGTGGGG
TGGGGCAGGACAGCAAGGGGGAGGATTGGGAAGACAATAGCCCAGCTTTTGTTCCCTTTAGTGAGGGTTA
ATTGCGCGCTTGGCGTAATCATGGTCATAGCTGTTTCCTGTGTGAAATTGTTATCCGCTAATTCACTCCT
CAGGTGCAGGCTGCCTATCAGAAGGTGGTGGCTGGTGTGGCCAATGCCCTGGCTCACAAATACCACTGAG
ATCTTTTTCCCTCTGCCAAAAATTATGGGGACATCATGAAGCCCCTTGAGCATCTGACTTCTGGCTAATA
AAGGAAATTTATTTTCATTGCAATAGTGTGTTGGAATTTTTTGTGTCTCTCACTCGGAAGGACATATGGG
AGGGCAAATCATTTAAAACATCAGAATGAGTATTTGGTTTAGAGTTTGGCAACATATGCCCATATGCTGG
CTGCCATGAACAAAGGTTGGCTATAAAGAGGTCATCAGTATATGAAACAGCCCCCTGCTGTCCATTCCTT
ATTCCATAGAAAAGCCTTGACTTGAGGTTAGATTTTTTTTATATTTTGTTTTGTGTTATTTTTTTCTTTA
ACATCCCTAAAATTTTCCTTACATGTTTTACTAGCCAGATTTTTCCTCCTCTCCTGACTACTCCCAGTCA
TAGCTGTCCCTCTTCTCTTATGGAGATCGGCCGGCCGCCGGCGTCGACGCGCGCGGCCGCGGCGCGCCGT
TGCTGGCGTTTTTCCATAGGCTCCGCCCCCCTGACGAGCATCACAAAAATCGACGCTCAAGTCAGAGGTG
GCGAAACCCGACAGGACTATAAAGATACCAGGCGTTTCCCCCTGGAAGCTCCCTCGTGCGCTCTCCTGTT
CCGACCCTGCCGCTTACCGGATACCTGTCCGCCTTTCTCCCTTCGGGAAGCGTGGCGCTTTCTCATAGCT
CACGCTGTAGGTATCTCAGTTCGGTGTAGGTCGTTCGCTCCAAGCTGGGCTGTGTGCACGAACCCCCCGT
TCAGCCCGACCGCTGCGCCTTATCCGGTAACTATCGTCTTGAGTCCAACCCGGTAAGACACGACTTATCG
CCACTGGCAGCAGCCACTGGTAACAGGATTAGCAGAGCGAGGTATGTAGGCGGTGCTACAGAGTTCTTGA
AGTGGTGGCCTAACTACGGCTACACTAGAAGAACAGTATTTGGTATCTGCGCTCTGCTGAAGCCAGTTAC
CTTCGGAAAAAGAGTTGGTAGCTCTTGATCCGGCAAACAAACCACCGCTGGTAGCGGTGGTTTTTTTGTT
TGCAAGCAGCAGATTACGCGCAGAAAAAAAGGATCTCAAGAAGATCCTTTGATCTTTTCTACGGGGTCTG
ACGCTCAGTGGAACGAAAACTCACGTTAAGGGATTTTGGTCATGAGATTATCAAAAAGGATCTTCACCTA
GATCCTTTTAAATTAAAAATGAAGTTTTAAATCAATCTAAAGTATATATGAGTAAACTTGGTCTGACAGT
TACCAATGCTTAATCAGTGAGGCACCTATCTCAGCGATCTGTCTATTTCGTTCATCCATAGTTGCCTGAC
TCCCCGTCGTGTAGATAACTACGATACGGGAGGGCTTACCATCTGGCCCCAGTGCTGCAATGATACCGCG
AGACCCACGCTCACCGGCTCCAGATTTATCAGCAATAAACCAGCCAGCCGGAAGGGCCGAGCGCAGAAGT
GGTCCTGCAACTTTATCCGCCTCCATCCAGTCTATTAATTGTTGCCGGGAAGCTAGAGTAAGTAGTTCGC
CAGTTAATAGTTTGCGCAACGTTGTTGCCATTGCTACAGGCATCGTGGTGTCACGCTCGTCGTTTGGTAT
GGCTTCATTCAGCTCCGGTTCCCAACGATCAAGGCGAGTTACATGATCCCCCATGTTGTGCAAAAAAGCG
GTTAGCTCCTTCGGTCCTCCGATCGTTGTCAGAAGTAAGTTGGCCGCAGTGTTATCACTCATGGTTATGG
CAGCACTGCATAATTCTCTTACTGTCATGCCATCCGTAAGATGCTTTTCTGTGACTGGTGAGTACTCAAC
CAAGTCATTCTGAGAATAGTGTATGCGGCGACCGAGTTGCTCTTGCCCGGCGTCAATACGGGATAATACC
GCGCCACATAGCAGAACTTTAAAAGTGCTCATCATTGGAAAACGTTCTTCGGGGCGAAAACTCTCAAGGA
TCTTACCGCTGTTGAGATCCAGTTCGATGTAACCCACTCGTGCACCCAACTGATCTTCAGCATCTTTTAC
TTTCACCAGCGTTTCTGGGTGAGCAAAAACAGGAAGGCAAAATGCCGCAAAAAAGGGAATAAGGGCGACA
CGGAAATGTTGAATACTCATACTCTTCCTTTTTCAATATTATTGAAGCATTTATCAGGGTTATTGTCTCA
TGAGCGGATACATATTTGAATGTATTTAGAAAAATAAACAAATAGGGGTTCCGCGCACATTTCCCCGAAA
AGTGCCACCTGACGTCTAAGAAACCATTATTATCATGACATTAACCTATAAAAATAGGCGTATCACGAGG
CCCTTTCGTCTACGCGCGCGCCGGCGGCGCGCCGTCGACGGCCGGCCGCGGCCGC
